LOCUS       Exported 9086 bp ds-DNA circular SYN 12-MAY-2021
DEFINITION  Mammalian expression of IFT88 fused with N terminal TagRFP.T tag.
ACCESSION   .
VERSION     .
KEYWORDS    pEF5-FRT-TagRFP-T-IFT88
SOURCE      synthetic DNA construct
  ORGANISM  synthetic DNA construct
REFERENCE   1 (bases 1 to 9086)
  AUTHORS   Ye F, Breslow DK, Koslover EF, Spakowitz AJ, Nelson WJ, Nachury MV
  TITLE     Single molecule imaging reveals a major role for diffusion in the
            exploration of ciliary space by signaling receptors.
  JOURNAL   Elife. 2013 Aug 6;2:e00654. doi: 10.7554/eLife.00654. Print 2013.
  PUBMED    23930224
REFERENCE   2 (bases 1 to 9086)
  AUTHORS   .
  TITLE     Direct Submission
  JOURNAL   Exported May 12, 2021 from SnapGene Server 1.1.58
            http://www.snapgene.com
FEATURES             Location/Qualifiers
     source          1..9086
                     /organism="synthetic DNA construct"
                     /mol_type="other DNA"
     primer_bind     complement(44..63)
                     /label=pRS-marker
                     /note="pRS vectors, use to sequence yeast selectable
                     marker"
     promoter        353..1531
                     /label=EF-1-alpha promoter
                     /note="strong constitutive promoter for human elongation
                     factor EF-1-alpha"
     intron          584..1522
                     /label=EF-1-alpha intron A
                     /note="intron upstream of the start codon of human
                     EF-1-alpha"
     primer_bind     1479..1499
                     /label=EF1a-F
                     /note="Human elongation factor-1a promoter, forward primer"
     primer_bind     1548..1567
                     /label=T7
                     /note="T7 promoter, forward primer"
     promoter        1548..1566
                     /label=T7 promoter
                     /note="promoter for bacteriophage T7 RNA polymerase"
     CDS             1612..2343
                     /codon_start=1
                     /product="photostable variant of TagRFP (Shaner et al.,
                     2008)"
                     /label=TagRFP-T
                     /translation="MVSKGEELIKENMHMKLYMEGTVNNHHFKCTSEGEGKPYEGTQTM
                     RIKVVEGGPLPFAFDILATSFMYGSRTFINHTQGIPDFFKQSFPEGFTWERVTTYEDGG
                     VLTATQDTSLQDGCLIYNVKIRGVNFPSNGPVMQKKTLGWEANTEMLYPADGGLEGRTD
                     MALKLVGGGHLICNFKTTYRSKKPAKNLKMPGVYYVDHRLERIKEADKETYVEQHEVAV
                     ARYCDLPSKLGHKLNGMDELYK"
     protein_bind    2380..2404
                     /gene="mutant version of attB"
                     /label=attB1
                     /bound_moiety="BP Clonase(TM)"
                     /note="recombination site for the Gateway(R) BP reaction"
     protein_bind    complement(4883..4907)
                     /gene="mutant version of attB"
                     /label=attB2
                     /bound_moiety="BP Clonase(TM)"
                     /note="recombination site for the Gateway(R) BP reaction"
     CDS             4960..5001
                     /codon_start=1
                     /product="epitope tag from simian virus 5"
                     /label=V5 tag
                     /translation="GKPIPNPLLGLDST"
     primer_bind     complement(5039..5056)
                     /label=BGH-rev
                     /note="Bovine growth hormone terminator, reverse primer.
                     Also called BGH reverse"
     polyA_signal    5045..5269
                     /label=bGH poly(A) signal
                     /note="bovine growth hormone polyadenylation signal"
     primer_bind     complement(5402..5421)
                     /label=F1ori-R
                     /note="F1 origin, reverse primer"
     protein_bind    5552..5599
                     /label=FRT
                     /bound_moiety="FLP recombinase from the Saccharomyces
                     cerevisiae 2u plasmid"
                     /note="FLP-mediated recombination occurs in the 8-bp core
                     sequence TCTAGAAA (Turan and Bode, 2011)."
     CDS             5607..6629
                     /codon_start=1
                     /gene="aph(4)-Ia"
                     /product="aminoglycoside phosphotransferase from E. coli"
                     /label=HygR
                     /note="confers resistance to hygromycin"
                     /translation="KKPELTATSVEKFLIEKFDSVSDLMQLSEGEESRAFSFDVGGRGY
                     VLRVNSCADGFYKDRYVYRHFASAALPIPEVLDIGEFSESLTYCISRRAQGVTLQDLPE
                     TELPAVLQPVAEAMDAIAAADLSQTSGFGPFGPQGIGQYTTWRDFICAIADPHVYHWQT
                     VMDDTVSASVAQALDELMLWAEDCPEVRHLVHADFGSNNVLTDNGRITAVIDWSEAMFG
                     DSQYEVANIFFWRPWLACMEQQTRYFERRHPELAGSPRLRAYMLRIGLDQLYQSLVDGN
                     FDDAAWAQGRCDAIVRSGAGTVGRTQIARRSAAVWTDGCVEVLADSGNRRPSTRPRAKE
                     "
     polyA_signal    6759..6880
                     /label=SV40 poly(A) signal
                     /note="SV40 polyadenylation signal"
     primer_bind     complement(6796..6815)
                     /label=SV40pA-R
                     /note="SV40 polyA, reverse primer"
     primer_bind     6850..6869
                     /label=EBV-rev
                     /note="SV40 polyA terminator, reverse primer"
     primer_bind     complement(6929..6945)
                     /label=M13 rev
                     /note="common sequencing primer, one of multiple similar
                     variants"
     primer_bind     complement(6929..6945)
                     /label=M13 Reverse
                     /note="In lacZ gene. Also called M13-rev"
     primer_bind     complement(6942..6964)
                     /label=M13/pUC Reverse
                     /note="In lacZ gene"
     protein_bind    6953..6969
                     /label=lac operator
                     /bound_moiety="lac repressor encoded by lacI"
                     /note="The lac repressor binds to the lac operator to
                     inhibit transcription in E. coli. This inhibition can be
                     relieved by adding lactose or
                     isopropyl-beta-D-thiogalactopyranoside (IPTG)."
     promoter        complement(6977..7007)
                     /label=lac promoter
                     /note="promoter for the E. coli lac operon"
     protein_bind    7022..7043
                     /label=CAP binding site
                     /bound_moiety="E. coli catabolite activator protein"
                     /note="CAP binding activates transcription in the presence
                     of cAMP."
     primer_bind     complement(7160..7177)
                     /label=L4440
                     /note="L4440 vector, forward primer"
     rep_origin      complement(7331..7919)
                     /direction=LEFT
                     /label=ori
                     /note="high-copy-number ColE1/pMB1/pBR322/pUC origin of
                     replication"
     primer_bind     complement(7411..7430)
                     /label=pBR322ori-F
                     /note="pBR322 origin, forward primer"
     CDS             complement(8090..8950)
                     /codon_start=1
                     /gene="bla"
                     /product="beta-lactamase"
                     /label=AmpR
                     /note="confers resistance to ampicillin, carbenicillin, and
                     related antibiotics"
                     /translation="MSIQHFRVALIPFFAAFCLPVFAHPETLVKVKDAEDQLGARVGYI
                     ELDLNSGKILESFRPEERFPMMSTFKVLLCGAVLSRIDAGQEQLGRRIHYSQNDLVEYS
                     PVTEKHLTDGMTVRELCSAAITMSDNTAANLLLTTIGGPKELTAFLHNMGDHVTRLDRW
                     EPELNEAIPNDERDTTMPVAMATTLRKLLTGELLTLASRQQLIDWMEADKVAGPLLRSA
                     LPAGWFIADKSGAGERGSRGIIAALGPDGKPSRIVVIYTTGSQATMDERNRQIAEIGAS
                     LIKHW"
     primer_bind     8713..8732
                     /label=Amp-R
                     /note="Ampicillin resistance gene, reverse primer"
     promoter        complement(8951..9055)
                     /gene="bla"
                     /label=AmpR promoter
ORIGIN
        1 gacggatcgg gagatctccc gatcccctat ggtgcactct cagtacaatc tgctctgatg
       61 ccgcatagtt aagccagtat ctgctccctg cttgtgtgtt ggaggtcgct gagtagtgcg
      121 cgagcaaaat ttaagctaca acaaggcaag gcttgaccga caattgcatg aagaatctgc
      181 ttagggttag gcgttttgcg ctgcttcgcg atgtacgggc cagatatacg cgttgacatt
      241 gattattgac taggcttttg caaaaagctt tgcaaagatg gataaagttt taaacagaga
      301 ggaatctttg cagctaatgg accttctagg tcttgaaagg agtgcctcgt gaggctccgg
      361 tgcccgtcag tgggcagagc gcacatcgcc cacagtcccc gagaagttgg ggggaggggt
      421 cggcaattga accggtgcct agagaaggtg gcgcggggta aactgggaaa gtgatgtcgt
      481 gtactggctc cgcctttttc ccgagggtgg gggagaaccg tatataagtg cagtagtcgc
      541 cgtgaacgtt ctttttcgca acgggtttgc cgccagaaca caggtaagtg ccgtgtgtgg
      601 ttcccgcggg cctggcctct ttacgggtta tggcccttgc gtgccttgaa ttacttccac
      661 ctggctgcag tacgtgattc ttgatcccga gcttcgggtt ggaagtgggt gggagagttc
      721 gaggccttgc gcttaaggag ccccttcgcc tcgtgcttga gttgaggcct ggcctgggcg
      781 ctggggccgc cgcgtgcgaa tctggtggca ccttcgcgcc tgtctcgctg ctttcgataa
      841 gtctctagcc atttaaaatt tttgatgacc tgctgcgacg ctttttttct ggcaagatag
      901 tcttgtaaat gcgggccaag atctgcacac tggtatttcg gtttttgggg ccgcgggcgg
      961 cgacggggcc cgtgcgtccc agcgcacatg ttcggcgagg cggggcctgc gagcgcggcc
     1021 accgagaatc ggacgggggt agtctcaagc tggccggcct gctctggtgc ctggcctcgc
     1081 gccgccgtgt atcgccccgc cctgggcggc aaggctggcc cggtcggcac cagttgcgtg
     1141 agcggaaaga tggccgcttc ccggccctgc tgcagggagc tcaaaatgga ggacgcggcg
     1201 ctcgggagag cgggcgggtg agtcacccac acaaaggaaa agggcctttc cgtcctcagc
     1261 cgtcgcttca tgtgactcca cggagtaccg ggcgccgtcc aggcacctcg attagttctc
     1321 gagcttttgg agtacgtcgt ctttaggttg gggggagggg ttttatgcga tggagtttcc
     1381 ccacactgag tgggtggaga ctgaagttag gccagcttgg cacttgatgt aattctcctt
     1441 ggaatttgcc ctttttgagt ttggatcttg gttcattctc aagcctcaga cagtggttca
     1501 aagttttttt cttccatttc aggtgtcgtg aggaattagc ttggtactaa tacgactcac
     1561 tatagggaga cccaagctgg ctaggtaagc ttggtaccga gctcggatcc gatggtgtct
     1621 aagggcgaag agctgattaa ggagaacatg cacatgaagc tgtacatgga gggcaccgtg
     1681 aacaaccacc acttcaagtg cacatccgag ggcgaaggca agccctacga gggcacccag
     1741 accatgagaa tcaaggtggt cgagggcggc cctctcccct tcgccttcga catcctggct
     1801 accagcttca tgtacggcag cagaaccttc atcaaccaca cccagggcat ccccgatttc
     1861 tttaagcagt ccttccctga gggcttcaca tgggagagag tcaccacata cgaagacggg
     1921 ggcgtgctga ccgctaccca ggacaccagc ctccaggacg gctgcctcat ctacaacgtc
     1981 aagatcagag gggtgaactt cccatccaac ggccctgtga tgcagaagaa aacactcggc
     2041 tgggaggcca acaccgagat gctgtacccc gctgacggcg gcctggaagg cagaaccgac
     2101 atggccctga agctcgtggg cgggggccac ctgatctgca acttcaagac cacatacaga
     2161 tccaagaaac ccgctaagaa cctcaagatg cccggcgtct actatgtgga ccacagactg
     2221 gaaagaatca aggaggccga caaagagacc tacgtcgagc agcacgaggt ggctgtggcc
     2281 agatactgcg acctccctag caaactgggg cacaaactta atggcatgga cgagctgtac
     2341 aagggactag tccagtgtgg tggaattctg cagatatcaa caagtttgta caaaaaagca
     2401 ggcaccatgg aaaatgttca tctggcacca gaaacagatg aggacgacct ttactctggt
     2461 ttcaacgact acaacccagc ctatgatact gaggagttgg agaatgacac gggctttcag
     2521 caagcagtga gaaccagtca tggcagaaga cctcccgtaa ctgctaaaat accaagcaca
     2581 gcagtcagca ggcccacagc tactggatat gggtccaaga catccctgac atcatcaatg
     2641 ggaagaccga tgacagggac aattcaggat ggagttgctc gaccgatgac agcagtgaga
     2701 gcagctggct tttccaaggc agctttgcga ggctctgcat ttgaccccct tggtcagtcc
     2761 aggggccctg ctcctccttt ggaagccaaa aatgaagaca gtccagaaga aaaaattaga
     2821 cagttggaga agaaagtaaa tgagttggtg gaagaaagct gtattgccaa cagttgtgga
     2881 gacttaaaac tggccttaga gaaggcaaaa gatgcaggaa gaaaagagag agtcctggtg
     2941 agacaacgag agcaagtcac aagtccagaa aatatcaact tggacttaac ctactccgtt
     3001 cttttcaact tggccagtca gtattctgct aatgaaatgt atgcagaagc actgaacaca
     3061 taccaagtta tagtgaaaaa caagatgttt agcaatgcag gaagactgaa agtgaatatg
     3121 ggaaatattc atttaaagca gagaaattat tccaaagcca ttaagttcta ccgaatggcc
     3181 ttagatcaga tcccaagtgt ccataaagaa atgaggatca aaataatgca gaacattgga
     3241 atcacattta taaaaactgg tcagtactca gatgccatca actcatttga gcacatcatg
     3301 agcatggccc cgagcctgaa ggcaggcttc aacctcatcc ttagttgttt tgccattgga
     3361 gatcgggaga aaatgaagaa ggcattccaa aaattaattg ctgttccgtt agaaattgat
     3421 gaagatgata aatatatctc cccaagtgat gatccccata ctaacttgct gattgaagct
     3481 ataaaaaatg accaccttag gcaaatggaa cgtgaaagga aagccatggc agaaaaatac
     3541 atcatgacag ctgcaaaact cattgctcct gtgatcgaag cgtcttttgc tgtgggttat
     3601 aactggtgtg tggaagtagt gaaagcctct cagtatgtgg agctggccaa cgacctggag
     3661 attaacaaag caattactta cttgagacaa aaggacttta accaagctgt agacacattg
     3721 aaaatgtttg agaagaagga cagtagagtg aagagtgcag ctgcgaccaa cctctcgttc
     3781 ctgtattatc tggaaaacga atttgcccaa gccagcagct atgcagattt agctgtgaac
     3841 tcggatagat ataacccgtc agctcttact aataaaggga acacagtttt tgcaaatggt
     3901 gattatgaga aggcagctga gttctataaa gaggccctga gaaacgactc ttcctgtact
     3961 gaagcactgt ataacattgg cctcacctat aagaagctaa accgtctgga tgaagccttg
     4021 gactccttcc tgaaactgca cgcaatcctt cggaacagcg ctcaagttct ttgccagata
     4081 gcaaacatat atgagttaat ggaagatccc aatcaagcta ttgaatggct gatgcagttg
     4141 atcagcgttg ttccaactga ttcccaagct ctgtctaaac tgggagagtt atacgatagt
     4201 gagggagaca agtcccaggc attccaatat tactatgagt catacaggta tttcccttct
     4261 aacattgaag tcattgaatg gcttggagct tattacattg atacacagtt ctgcgagaaa
     4321 gccattcagt actttgaaag agcttccctt atacaaccca cacaagtgaa gtggcagctg
     4381 atggtagcta gctgctttag acgaagtggt aactaccaaa aggcattaga tacttataaa
     4441 gagattcaca ggaaatttcc agagaatgtt gaatgtttgc gtttcttggt tcgtctctgc
     4501 acagagattg gattaaaaga agttcaagaa tatgccacaa aactcaagag gttggaaaaa
     4561 atgaaagaaa tgagggaaca gcgcataaaa tcgggcagag acagcagcgg gggttctcgc
     4621 agcaaacgag aggggagtgc tggcagtgac agtggccaga acaatagtgc cagtagtaag
     4681 agtgaacgac tgagtgccaa gctcagagct ttgcctggga cagatgaacc ttatgaaagt
     4741 agcggtaaca aagaaataga tgcctcctac gtggatccac tgggccctca gatagaaaga
     4801 ccaaaaactg cagccaagaa aagaattgac gaggatgatt ttgctgatga agagttagga
     4861 gatgacttgc tcccagaata gaacccagct ttcttgtaca aagtggttga tatccagcac
     4921 agtggcggcc gctcgagtct agagggcccg cggttcgaag gtaagcctat ccctaaccct
     4981 ctcctcggtc tcgattctac gcgtaccggt tagtaatgag tttaaacccg ctgatcagcc
     5041 tcgactgtgc cttctagttg ccagccatct gttgtttgcc cctcccccgt gccttccttg
     5101 accctggaag gtgccactcc cactgtcctt tcctaataaa atgaggaaat tgcatcgcat
     5161 tgtctgagta ggtgtcattc tattctgggg ggtggggtgg ggcaggacag caagggggag
     5221 gattgggaag acaatagcag gcatgctggg gatgcggtgg gctctatggc ttctgaggcg
     5281 gaaagaacca gctggggctc tagggggtat ccccnnnnnn nnnnnnnnnn nnnnnnnnnn
     5341 nnnnnnnnnn nnnnnnnnnn nnnnnnnnnn nnnnnnnnnn nnnnnnnnnn nnnnnnnnnn
     5401 nnnnnnnnnn nnnnnnnnnn nnnnnnnnnn nnnnnnnncn nnnnnnnnnn nnnnnnnnnn
     5461 nnnnnnnnnn nnnnnnnnnn nnnnnnnnnn nnnnnnnnnn nnnnnnnnnn nnnnnnnnnn
     5521 nnnnnnnnna gggtgatggt tcacgtacct agaagttcct attccgaagt tcctattctc
     5581 tagaaagtat aggaacttcc ttggccaaaa agcctgaact caccgcgacg tctgtcgaga
     5641 agtttctgat cgaaaagttc gacagcgtct ccgacctgat gcagctctcg gagggcgaag
     5701 aatctcgtgc tttcagcttc gatgtaggag ggcgtggata tgtcctgcgg gtaaatagct
     5761 gcgccgatgg tttctacaaa gatcgttatg tttatcggca ctttgcatcg gccgcgctcc
     5821 cgattccgga agtgcttgac attggggaat tcagcgagag cctgacctat tgcatctccc
     5881 gccgtgcaca gggtgtcacg ttgcaagacc tgcctgaaac cgaactgccc gctgttctgc
     5941 agccggtcgc ggaggccatg gatgcgatcg ctgcggccga tcttagccag acgagcgggt
     6001 tcggcccatt cggaccgcaa ggaatcggtc aatacactac atggcgtgat ttcatatgcg
     6061 cgattgctga tccccatgtg tatcactggc aaactgtgat ggacgacacc gtcagtgcgt
     6121 ccgtcgcgca ggctctcgat gagctgatgc tttgggccga ggactgcccc gaagtccggc
     6181 acctcgtgca cgcggatttc ggctccaaca atgtcctgac ggacaatggc cgcataacag
     6241 cggtcattga ctggagcgag gcgatgttcg gggattccca atacgaggtc gccaacatct
     6301 tcttctggag gccgtggttg gcttgtatgg agcagcagac gcgctacttc gagcggaggc
     6361 atccggagct tgcaggatcg ccgcggctcc gggcgtatat gctccgcatt ggtcttgacc
     6421 aactctatca gagcttggtt gacggcaatt tcgatgatgc agcttgggcg cagggtcgat
     6481 gcgacgcaat cgtccgatcc ggagccggga ctgtcgggcg tacacaaatc gcccgcagaa
     6541 gcgcggccgt ctggaccgat ggctgtgtag aagtactcgc cgatagtgga aaccgacgcc
     6601 ccagcactcg tccgagggca aaggaatagc acgtactacg agatttcgat tccaccgccg
     6661 ccttctatga aaggttgggc ttcggaatcg ttttccggga cgccggctgg atgatcctcc
     6721 agcgcgggga tctcatgctg gagttcttcg cccaccccaa cttgtttatt gcagcttata
     6781 atggttacaa ataaagcaat agcatcacaa atttcacaaa taaagcattt ttttcactgc
     6841 attctagttg tggtttgtcc aaactcatca atgtatctta tcatgtctgt ataccgtcga
     6901 cctctagcta gagcttggcg taatcatggt catagctgtt tcctgtgtga aattgttatc
     6961 cgctcacaat tccacacaac atacgagccg gaagcataaa gtgtaaagcc tggggtgcct
     7021 aatgagtgag ctaactcaca ttaattgcgt tgcgctcact gcccgctttc cagtcgggaa
     7081 acctgtcgtg ccagctgcat taatgaatcg gccaacgcgc ggggagaggc ggtttgcgta
     7141 ttgggcgctc ttccgcttcc tcgctcactg actcgctgcg ctcggtcgtt cggctgcggc
     7201 gagcggtatc agctcactca aaggcggtaa tacggttatc cacagaatca ggggataacg
     7261 caggaaagaa catgtgagca aaaggccagc aaaaggccag gaaccgtaaa aaggccgcgt
     7321 tgctggcgtt tttccatagg ctccgccccc ctgacgagca tcacaaaaat cgacgctcaa
     7381 gtcagaggtg gcgaaacccg acaggactat aaagatacca ggcgtttccc cctggaagct
     7441 ccctcgtgcg ctctcctgtt ccgaccctgc cgcttaccgg atacctgtcc gcctttctcc
     7501 cttcgggaag cgtggcgctt tctcatagct cacgctgtag gtatctcagt tcggtgtagg
     7561 tcgttcgctc caagctgggc tgtgtgcacg aaccccccgt tcagcccgac cgctgcgcct
     7621 tatccggtaa ctatcgtctt gagtccaacc cggtaagaca cgacttatcg ccactggcag
     7681 cagccactgg taacaggatt agcagagcga ggtatgtagg cggtgctaca gagttcttga
     7741 agtggtggcc taactacggc tacactagaa ggacagtatt tggtatctgc gctctgctga
     7801 agccagttac cttcggaaaa agagttggta gctcttgatc cggcaaacaa accaccgctg
     7861 gtagcggtgg tttttttgtt tgcaagcagc agattacgcg cagaaaaaaa ggatctcaag
     7921 aagatccttt gatcttttct acggggtctg acgctcagtg gaacgaaaac tcacgttaag
     7981 ggattttggt catgagatta tcaaaaagga tcttcaccta gatcctttta aattaaaaat
     8041 gaagttttaa atcaatctaa agtatatatg agtaaacttg gtctgacagt taccaatgct
     8101 taatcagtga ggcacctatc tcagcgatct gtctatttcg ttcatccata gttgcctgac
     8161 tccccgtcgt gtagataact acgatacggg agggcttacc atctggcccc agtgctgcaa
     8221 tgataccgcg agacccacgc tcaccggctc cagatttatc agcaataaac cagccagccg
     8281 gaagggccga gcgcagaagt ggtcctgcaa ctttatccgc ctccatccag tctattaatt
     8341 gttgccggga agctagagta agtagttcgc cagttaatag tttgcgcaac gttgttgcca
     8401 ttgctacagg catcgtggtg tcacgctcgt cgtttggtat ggcttcattc agctccggtt
     8461 cccaacgatc aaggcgagtt acatgatccc ccatgttgtg caaaaaagcg gttagctcct
     8521 tcggtcctcc gatcgttgtc agaagtaagt tggccgcagt gttatcactc atggttatgg
     8581 cagcactgca taattctctt actgtcatgc catccgtaag atgcttttct gtgactggtg
     8641 agtactcaac caagtcattc tgagaatagt gtatgcggcg accgagttgc tcttgcccgg
     8701 cgtcaatacg ggataatacc gcgccacata gcagaacttt aaaagtgctc atcattggaa
     8761 aacgttcttc ggggcgaaaa ctctcaagga tcttaccgct gttgagatcc agttcgatgt
     8821 aacccactcg tgcacccaac tgatcttcag catcttttac tttcaccagc gtttctgggt
     8881 gagcaaaaac aggaaggcaa aatgccgcaa aaaagggaat aagggcgaca cggaaatgtt
     8941 gaatactcat actcttcctt tttcaatatt attgaagcat ttatcagggt tattgtctca
     9001 tgagcggata catatttgaa tgtatttaga aaaataaaca aataggggtt ccgcgcacat
     9061 ttccccgaaa agtgccacct gacgtc
//
