[The description below was written by a language model from this plasmid's Addgene catalogue record and the feature table of its GenBank file.]
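Description:
pEF5-FRT-TagRFP-T-IFT88 is a 9.1 kb mammalian expression plasmid built on the Gateway-compatible pEF5-FRT-DEST backbone. It expresses mouse IFT88 (also known as polaris or Tg737), an intraflagellar transport protein, fused at its N terminus to the red fluorescent protein TagRFP-T. In bacteria it replicates from a high-copy ColE1/pUC-type origin and is selected with ampicillin through the bla gene.

Expression is driven by the strong constitutive human EF-1-alpha promoter, including its first intron. A T7 promoter lies just downstream and also serves as a sequencing primer site. The TagRFP-T coding sequence, a photostable TagRFP variant, is followed by an attB1 site, and the roughly 2.5 kb IFT88 insert sits between attB1 and attB2, the sites left by Gateway recombination into the destination vector. A V5 epitope tag is annotated downstream of attB2, ahead of the bovine growth hormone polyadenylation signal. The record lists only the N-terminal TagRFP-T as a tag and does not say whether the V5 tag is translated in frame with IFT88.

Downstream of the expression cassette, an FRT site directly precedes a hygromycin resistance coding sequence with an SV40 polyadenylation signal, and no promoter is annotated for this marker. This is the layout typical of FLP-mediated site-specific integration vectors. In that design, recombination into a genomic FRT landing site places the marker behind a resident promoter, so hygromycin selects for single-copy integrants at a defined locus. The associated publication concerns single-molecule imaging of protein movement in cilia, consistent with using the construct to generate stable cell lines in which fluorescent IFT88 marks intraflagellar transport trains in live-cell imaging.
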