Addgene plasmid #61684: pEF5-FRT-TagRFP-T-IFT88
Purpose: Mammalian expression of IFT88 fused with N terminal TagRFP.T tag
Depositing lab: Maxence Nachury. Depositing organization: Stanford University. Publication: Single molecule imaging reveals a major role for diffusion in the exploration of ciliary space by signaling receptors. Ye F, Breslow DK, Koslover EF, Spakowitz AJ, Nelson WJ, Nachury MV. Elife. 2013 Aug 6;2:e00654. doi: 10.7554/eLife.00654. Print 2013. PubMed 23930224.
Backbone
  Vector backbone: pEF5-FRT-DEST
  Vector type: Mammalian Expression
  Selectable markers: Hygromycin
Growth in bacteria
  Bacterial resistance: Ampicillin, 100 μg/mL
  Growth temperature: 37°C
  Growth strain: Mach1
  Copy number: High Copy
Gene/Insert
  Gene/Insert name: IFT88
  Species: M. musculus (mouse)
  Insert size (bp): 2474
  GenBank ID: BC012250.1
  Entrez Gene: Ift88 (a.k.a. Tg737, Tg737Rpw, TgN737Rpw, Ttc10, flexo, fxo, orpk, polaris)
  Promoter: EF1a
  Tag / fusion protein: TagRFP.T (N terminal on insert)
  Cloning method: Gateway Cloning
  Sequencing primers: 5′ TAATACGACTCACTATAGGG; 3′ GTTCGAAGGTAAGCCTATCCC
Terms and licenses: Academic/Nonprofit Terms; Industry Terms: Not Available to Industry
How to cite: pEF5-FRT-TagRFP-T-IFT88 was a gift from Maxence Nachury (Addgene plasmid # 61684 ; http://n2t.net/addgene:61684 ; RRID:Addgene_61684)
