>Addgene plasmid #61684 | pEF5-FRT-TagRFP-T-IFT88 | addgene partial sequence | sequence record 101750 | EF1a-F 5'-TCAAGCCTCAGACAGTGGTTC-3'
TTTCAGGTGTCGTGAGGAATTAGCTTGGTACTAATACGACTCACTATAGGGAGACCCAAGCTGGCTAGGT
AAGCTTGGTACCGAGCTCGGATCCGATGGTGTCTAAGGGCGAAGAGCTGATTAAGGAGAACATGCACATG
AAGCTGTACATGGAGGGCACCGTGAACAACCACCACTTCAAGTGCACATCCGAGGGCGAAGGCAAGCCCT
ACGAGGGCACCCAGACCATGAGAATCAAGGTGGTCGAGGGCGGCCCTCTCCCCTTCGCCTTCGACATCCT
GGCTACCAGCTTCATGTACGGCAGCAGAACCTTCATCAACCACACCCAGGGCATCCCCGATTTCTTTAAG
CAGTCCTTCCCTGAGGGCTTCACATGGGAGAGAGTCACCACATACGAAGACGGGGGCGTGCTGACCGCTA
CCCAGGACACCAGCCTCCAGGACGGCTGCCTCATCTACAACGTCAAGATCAGAGGGGTGAACTTCCCATC
CAACGGCCCTGTGATGCAGAAGAAAACACTCGGCTGGGAGGCCAACACCGAGATGCTGTACCCCGCTGAC
GGCGGCCTGGAAGGCAGAACCGACATGGCCCTGAAGCTCGTGGGCGGGGGCCACCTGATCTGCAACTTCA
AGACCACATACAGATCCAAGAAACCCGCTAAGAACCTCAAGATGCCCGGCGTCTACTATGTGGACCACAG
ACTGGAAAGAATCAAGGAGGCCGACAAAGAGACCTACGTCGAGCAGCACGAGGTGGCTGTGGCCAGATAC
TGCGACCTCCCTAGCAAACTGGGGCACAAACTTAATGGCATGGACGAGCTGTACAAGGGACTAGTCCAGT
GTGGTGGAATTCTGCAGATATCAACAAGTTTGTACAAAAAAGCAGGCACCATGGAAAATGTTCATCTGGC
ACCAGAAACAGATGAGGACGACCTTTACTCTGGTTTCAACGACTACAACCCAGCCTATGATACTGAGGAG
TTGGAGAATGACACGGGCTTTCAGCAAGCAGTGAGAACCAGTCATGGCAGAAGACCTCCCGTAACTGCTA
AAATACCAAGCACAGCAGTCAGCAGGCCCACAGCTACTGGATATGGGTCCA
