>Addgene plasmid #61684 | pEF5-FRT-TagRFP-T-IFT88 | addgene partial sequence | sequence record 101751 | TagRFPmKate-F1 5'-AGGCCGACAAAGAGACCTAC-3'
GTGGCTGTGGCCAGATACTGCGACCTCCCTAGCAAACTGGGGCACAAACTTAATGGCATGGACGAGCTGT
ACAAGGGACTAGTCCAGTGTGGTGGAATTCTGCAGATATCAACAAGTTTGTACAAAAAAGCAGGCACCAT
GGAAAATGTTCATCTGGCACCAGAAACAGATGAGGACGACCTTTACTCTGGTTTCAACGACTACAACCCA
GCCTATGATACTGAGGAGTTGGAGAATGACACGGGCTTTCAGCAAGCAGTGAGAACCAGTCATGGCAGAA
GACCTCCCGTAACTGCTAAAATACCAAGCACAGCAGTCAGCAGGCCCACAGCTACTGGATATGGGTCCAA
GACATCCCTGACATCATCAATGGGAAGACCGATGACAGGGACAATTCAGGATGGAGTTGCTCGACCGATG
ACAGCAGTGAGAGCAGCTGGCTTTTCCAAGGCAGCTTTGCGAGGCTCTGCATTTGACCCCCTTGGTCAGT
CCAGGGGCCCTGCTCCTCCTTTGGAAGCCAAAAATGAAGACAGTCCAGAAGAAAAAATTAGACAGTTGGA
GAAGAAAGTAAATGAGTTGGTGGAAGAAAGCTGTATTGCCAACAGTTGTGGAGACTTAAAACTGGCCTTA
GAGAAGGCAAAAGATGCAGGAAGAAAAGAGAGAGTCCTGGTGAGACAACGAGAGCAAGTCACAAGTCCAG
AAAATATCAACTTGGACTTAACCTACTCCGTTCTTTTCAACTTGGCCAGTCAGTATTCTGCTAATGAAAT
GTATGCAGAAGCACTGAACACATACCAAGTTATAGTGAAAAACAAGATGTTTAGCAATGCAGGAAGACTG
AAAGTGAATATGGGAAATATTCATTTAAAGCAGAGAAATTATTCCAAAGCCATTAAGTTCTACCGAATGG
CCTTAGATCAGATCCCAAGTGTCCATAAAGAAATGAGGATCAAAATAATGCAGAACATTGGAATCACATT
TATAAAAACTGGTCAGTACTCAGATG
