>Addgene plasmid #61684 | pEF5-FRT-TagRFP-T-IFT88 | addgene partial sequence | sequence record 101752 | BGH-rev 5'-TAGAAGGCACAGTCGAGG-3'
ACTCATTACTAACCGGTACGCGTAGAATCGAGACCGAGGAGAGGGTTAGGGATAGGCTTACCTTCGAACC
GCGGGCCCTCTAGACTCGAGCGGCCGCCACTGTGCTGGATATCAACCACTTTGTACAAGAAAGCTGGGTT
CTATTCTGGGAGCAAGTCATCTCCTAACTCTTCATCAGCAAAATCATCCTCGTCAATTCTTTTCTTGGCT
GCAGTTTTTGGTCTTTCTATCTGAGGGCCCAGTGGATCCACGTAGGAGGCATCTATTTCTTTGTTACCGC
TACTTTCATAAGGTTCATCTGTCCCAGGCAAAGCTCTGAGCTTGGCACTCAGTCGTTCACTCTTACTACT
GGCACTATTGTTCTGGCCACTGTCACTGCCAGCACTCCCCTCTCGTTTGCTGCGAGAACCCCCGCTGCTG
TCTCTGCCCGATTTTATGCGCTGTTCCCTCATTTCTTTCATTTTTTCCAACCTCTTGAGTTTTGTGGCAT
ATTCTTGAACTTCTTTTAATCCAATCTCTGTGCAGAGACGAACCAAGAAACGCAAACATTCAACATTCTC
TGGAAATTTCCTGTGAATCTCTTTATAAGTATCTAATGCCTTTTGGTAGTTACCACTTCGTCTAAAGCAG
CTAGCTACCATCAGCTGCCACTTCACTTGTGTGGGTTGTATAAGGGAAGCTCTTTCAAAGTACTGAATGG
CTTTCTCGCAGAACTGTGTATCAATGTAATAAGCTCCAAGCCATTCAATGACTTCAATGTTAGAAGGGAA
ATACCTGTATGACTCATAGTAATATTGGAATGCCTGGGACTTGTCTCCCTCACTATCGTATAACTCTCCC
AGTTTAGACAGAGCTTGGGAATCAGTTGGAACAACGCTGATCAACTGCATCAGCCATTCAATAGCTTGAT
TGGGATCTTCCATTAACTCATATATGTTTGCTATCTGGCAAAGAACTTGAGCGCTGTTCCGAAGGATTGC
GTGCAGTTTCAGGAAGGAGTCCAAGGCTTCATCCAGACGGTTTAGCTTCTTATAGGTGAGGCCAATGTTA
TACAGTGCTTCAGTACAGGAAGAGTCGTTTCTCAGGGCCTCT
